>Addgene plasmid #74807 | pGWB413 | depositor full sequence | sequence record 141487 | pGWB413 sequence 10964 bps
TTTCACGCCCTTTTAAATATCCGATTATTCTAATAAACGCTCTTTTCTCTTAGGTTTACCCGCCAATATA
TCCTGTCAAACACTGATAGTTTAAACTGAAGGCGGGAAACGACAATCTGATCCAAGCTCAAGCTGCTCTA
GCATTCGCCATTCAGGCTGCGCAACTGTTGGGAAGGGCGATCGGTGCGGGCCTCTTCGCTATTACGCCAG
CTGGCGAAAGGGGGATGTGCTGCAAGGCGATTAAGTTGGGTAACGCCAGGGTTTTCCCAGTCACGACGTT
GTAAAACGACGGCCAGTGCCAAGCTTGCATGCCTGCAGGTCGACTCTAGAGTTATCAACAAGTTTGTACA
AAAAAGCTGAACGAGAAACGTAAAATGATATAAATATCAATATATTAAATTAGATTTTGCATAAAAAACA
GACTACATAATACTGTAAAACACAACATATCCAGTCACTATGGCGGCCCCTCGAGGGGCCGCATTAGGCA
CCCCAGGCTTTACACTTTATGCTTCCGGCTCGTATAATGTGTGGATTTTGAGTTAGGATCCGGCGAGATT
TTCAGGAGCTAAGGAAGCTAAAATGGAGAAAAAAATCACTGGATATACCACCGTTGATATATCCCAATGG
CATCGTAAAGAACATTTTGAGGCATTTCAGTCAGTTGCTCAATGTACCTATAACCAGACCGTTCAGCTGG
ATATTACGGCCTTTTTAAAGACCGTAAAGAAAAATAAGCACAAGTTTTATCCGGCCTTTATTCACATTCT
TGCCCGCCTGATGAATGCTCATCCGGAATTCCGTATGGCAATGAAAGACGGTGAGCTGGTGATATGGGAT
AGTGTTCACCCTTGTTACACCGTTTTCCATGAGCAAACTGAAACGTTTTCATCGCTCTGGAGTGAATACC
ACGACGATTTCCGGCAGTTTCTACACATATATTCGCAAGATGTGGCGTGTTACGGTGAAAACCTGGCCTA
TTTCCCTAAAGGGTTTATTGAGAATATGTTTTTCGTCTCAGCCAATCCCTGGGTGAGTTTCACCAGTTTT
GATTTAAACGTGGCCAATATGGACAACTTCTTCGCCCCCGTTTTCACCATGGGCAAATATTATACGCAAG
GCGACAAGGTGCTGATGCCGCTGGCGATTCAGGTTCATCATGCCGTCTGTGATGGCTTCCATGTCGGCAG
AATGCTTAATGAATTACAACAGTACTGCGATGAGTGGCAGGGCGGGGCGTAAAGATCTGGATCCGGCTTA
CTAAAAGCCAGATAACAGTATGCGTATTTGCGCGCTGATTTTTGCGGTATAAGAATATATACTGATATGT
ATACCCGAAGTATGTCAAAAAGAGGTGTGCTATGAAGCAGCGTATTACAGTGACAGTTGACAGCGACAGC
TATCAGTTGCTCAAGGCATATATGATGTCAATATCTCCGGTCTGGTAAGCACAACCATGCAGAATGAAGC
CCGTCGTCTGCGTGCCGAACGCTGGAAAGCGGAAAATCAGGAAGGGATGGCTGAGGTCGCCCGGTTTATT
GAAATGAACGGCTCTTTTGCTGACGAGAACAGGGACTGGTGAAATGCAGTTTAAGGTTTACACCTATAAA
AGAGAGAGCCGTTATCGTCTGTTTGTGGATGTACAGAGTGATATTATTGACACGCCCGGGCGACGGATGG
TGATCCCCCTGGCCAGTGCACGTCTGCTGTCAGATAAAGTCTCCCGTGAACTTTACCCGGTGGTGCATAT
CGGGGATGAAAGCTGGCGCATGATGACCACCGATATGGCCAGTGTGCCGGTCTCCGTTATCGGGGAAGAA
GTGGCTGATCTCAGCCACCGCGAAAATGACATCAAAAACGCCATTAACCTGATGTTCTGGGGAATATAAA
TGTCAGGCTCCCTTATACACAGCCAGTCTGCAGGTCGACCATAGTGACTGGATATGTTGTGTTTTACAGT
ATTATGTAGTCTGTTTTTTATGCAAAATCTAATTTAATATATTGATATTTATATCATTTTACGTTTCTCG
TTCAGCTTTCTTGTACAAAGTGGTTGATAACAGCGGGTTAATTAACATCTTTTACCCATACGATGTTCCT
GACTATGCGGGCTATCCGTATGACGTCCCGGACTATGCAGGATCCTATCCATATGACGTTCCAGATTACG
CTGCTCAGTGCAGCGCTTAGAGCTCGAATTTCCCCGATCGTTCAAACATTTGGCAATAAAGTTTCTTAAG
ATTGAATCCTGTTGCCGGTCTTGCGATGATTATCATATAATTTCTGTTGAATTACGTTAAGCATGTAATA
ATTAACATGTAATGCATGACGTTATTTATGAGATGGGTTTTTATGATTAGAGTCCCGCAATTATACATTT
AATACGCGATAGAAAACAAAATATAGCGCGCAAACTAGGATAAATTATCGCGCGCGGTGTCATCTATGTT
ACTAGATCGGGAATTGGTTCCGGAACCAATTCGTAATCATGGTCATAGCTGTTTCCTGTGTGAAATTGTT
ATCCGCTCACAATTCCACACAACATACGAGCCGGAAGCATAAAGTGTAAAGCCTGGGGTGCCTAATGAGT
GAGCTAACTCACATTAGGCTGAATTAGGCGCGCCTATTTCTGAATTCCCGATCTAGTAACATAGATGACA
CCGCGCGCGATAATTTATCCTAGTTTGCGCGCTATATTTTGTTTTCTATCGCGTATTAAATGTATAATTG
CGGGACTCTAATCATAAAAACCCATCTCATAAATAACGTCATGCATTACATGTTAATTATTACATGCTTA
ACGTAATTCAACAGAAATTATATGATAATCATCGCAAGACCGGCAACAGGATTCAATCTTAAGAAACTTT
ATTGCCAAATGTTTGAACGATCGGGGATCATCCGGGTCTGTGGCGGGAACTCCACGAAAATATCCGAACG
CAGCAAGATATCGCGGTGCATCTCGGTCTTGCCTGGGCAGTCGCCGCCGACGCCGTTGATGTGGACGCCG
GGCCCGATCATATTGTCGCTCAGGATCGTGGCGTTGTGCTTGTCGGCCGTTGCTGTCGTAATGATATCGG
CACCTTCGACCGCCTGTTCCGCAGAGATCCCGTGGGCGAAGAACTCCAGCATGAGATCCCCGCGCTGGAG
GATCATCCAGCCGGCGTCCCGGAAAACGATTCCGAAGCCCAACCTTTCATAGAAGGCGGCGGTGGAATCG
AAATCTCGTGATGGCAGGTTGGGCGTCGCTTGGTCGGTCATTTCGAACCCCAGAGTCCCGCTCAGAAGAA
CTCGTCAAGAAGGCGATAGAAGGCGATGCGCTGCGAATCGGGAGCGGCGATACCGTAAAGCACGAGGAAG
CGGTCAGCCCATTCGCCGCCAAGCTCTTCAGCAATATCACGGGTAGCCAACGCTATGTCCTGATAGCGGT
CCGCCACACCCAGCCGGCCACAGTCGATGAATCCAGAAAAGCGGCCATTTTCCACCATGATATTCGGCAA
GCAGGCATCGCCATGGGTCACGACGAGATCATCGCCGTCGGGCATGCGCGCCTTGAGCCTGGCGAACAGT
TCGGCTGGCGCGAGCCCCTGATGCTCTTCGTCCAGATCATCCTGATCGACAAGACCGGCTTCCATCCGAG
TACGTGCTCGCTCGATGCGATGTTTCGCTTGGTGGTCGAATGGGCAGGTAGCCGGATCAAGCGTATGCAG
CCGCCGCATTGCATCAGCCATGATGGATACTTTCTCGGCAGGAGCAAGGTGAGATGACAGGAGATCCTGC
CCCGGCACTTCGCCCAATAGCAGCCAGTCCCTTCCCGCTTCAGTGACAACGTCGAGCACAGCTGCGCAAG
GAACGCCCGTCGTGGCCAGCCACGATAGCCGCGCTGCCTCGTCCTGCAGTTCATTCAGGGCACCGGACAG
GTCGGTCTTGACAAAAAGAACCGGGCGCCCCTGCGCTGACAGCCGGAACACGGCGGCATCAGAGCAGCCG
ATTGTCTGTTGTGCCCAGTCATAGCCGAATAGCCTCTCCACCCAAGCGGCCGGAGAACCTGCGTGCAATC
CATCTTGTTCAATCATGCGAAACGATCCAGATCCGGTGCAGATTATTTGGATTGAGAGTGAATATGAGAC
TCTAATTGGATACCGAGGGGAATTTATGGAACGTCAGTGGAGCATTTTTGACAAGAAATATTTGCTAGCT
GATAGTGACCTTAGGCGACTTTTGAACGCGCAATAATGGTTTCTGACGTATGTGCTTAGCTCATTAAACT
CCAGAAACCCGCGGCTGAGTGGCTCCTTCAACGTTGCGGTTCTGTCAGTTCCAAACGTAAAACGGCTTGT
CCCGCGTCATCGGCGGGGGTCATAACGTGACTCCCTTAATTCTCCGCTCATGATGAATTCAGAAATAAAT
TCAGCCTAATTCGGCGTTAATTCAGTACATTAAAAACGTCCGCAATGTGTTATTAAGTTGTCTAAGCGTC
AATTTGTTTACACCACAATATATCCTGCCACCAGCCAGCCAACAGCTCCCCGACCGGCAGCTCGGCACAA
AATCACCACTCGATACAGGCAGCCCATCAGTCCGGGACGGCGTCAGCGGGAGAGCCGTTGTAAGGCGGCA
GACTTTGCTCATGTTACCGATGCTATTCGGAAGAACGGCAACTAAGCTGCCGGGTTTGAAACACGGATGA
TCTCGCGGAGGGTAGCATGTTGATTGTAACGATGACAGAGCGTTGCTGCCTGTGATCAATTCGGGCACGA
ACCCAGTGGACATAAGCCTGTTCGGTTCGTAAGCTGTAATGCAAGTAGCGTATGCGCTCACGCAACTGGT
CCAGAACCTTGACCGAACGCAGCGGTGGTAACGGCGCAGTGGCGGTTTTCATGGCTTGTTATGACTGTTT
TTTTGGGGTACAGTCTATGCCTCGGGCATCCAAGCAGCAAGCGCGTTACGCCGTGGGTCGATGTTTGATG
TTATGGAGCAGCAACGATGTTACGCAGCAGGGCAGTCGCCCTAAAACAAAGTTAAACATCATGGGGGAAG
CGGTGATCGCCGAAGTATCGACTCAACTATCAGAGGTAGTTGGCGTCATCGAGCGCCATCTCGAACCGAC
GTTGCTGGCCGTACATTTGTACGGCTCCGCAGTGGATGGCGGCCTGAAGCCACACAGTGATATTGATTTG
CTGGTTACGGTGACCGTAAGGCTTGATGAAACAACGCGGCGAGCTTTGATCAACGACCTTTTGGAAACTT
CGGCTTCCCCTGGAGAGAGCGAGATTCTCCGCGCTGTAGAAGTCACCATTGTTGTGCACGACGACATCAT
TCCGTGGCGTTATCCAGCTAAGCGCGAACTGCAATTTGGAGAATGGCAGCGCAATGACATTCTTGCAGGT
ATCTTCGAGCCAGCCACGATCGACATTGATCTGGCTATCTTGCTGACAAAAGCAAGAGAACATAGCGTTG
CCTTGGTAGGTCCAGCGGCGGAGGAACTCTTTGATCCGGTTCCTGAACAGGATCTATTTGAGGCGCTAAA
TGAAACCTTAACGCTATGGAACTCGCCGCCCGACTGGGCTGGCGATGAGCGAAATGTAGTGCTTACGTTG
TCCCGCATTTGGTACAGCGCAGTAACCGGCAAAATCGCGCCGAAGGATGTCGCTGCCGACTGGGCAATGG
AGCGCCTGCCGGCCCAGTATCAGCCCGTCATACTTGAAGCTAGACAGGCTTATCTTGGACAAGAAGAAGA
TCGCTTGGCCTCGCGCGCAGATCAGTTGGAAGAATTTGTCCACTACGTGAAAGGCGAGATCACCAAGGTA
GTCGGCAAATAATGTCTAGCTAGAAATTCGTTCAAGCCGACGCCGCTTCGCGGCGCGGCTTAACTCAAGC
GTTAGATGCACTAAGCACATAATTGCTCACAGCCAAACTATCAGGTCAAGTCTGCTTTTATTATTTTTAA
GCGTGCATAATAAGCCCTACACAAATTGGGAGATATATCATGCATGACCAAAATCCCTTAACGTGAGTTT
TCGTTCCACTGAGCGTCAGACCCCGTAGAAAAGATCAAAGGATCTTCTTGAGATCCTTTTTTTCTGCGCG
TAATCTGCTGCTTGCAAACAAAAAAACCACCGCTACCAGCGGTGGTTTGTTTGCCGGATCAAGAGCTACC
AACTCTTTTTCCGAAGGTAACTGGCTTCAGCAGAGCGCAGATACCAAATACTGTCCTTCTAGTGTAGCCG
TAGTTAGGCCACCACTTCAAGAACTCTGTAGCACCGCCTACATACCTCGCTCTGCTAATCCTGTTACCAG
TGGCTGCTGCCAGTGGCGATAAGTCGTGTCTTACCGGGTTGGACTCAAGACGATAGTTACCGGATAAGGC
GCAGCGGTCGGGCTGAACGGGGGGTTCGTGCACACAGCCCAGCTTGGAGCGAACGACCTACACCGAACTG
AGATACCTACAGCGTGAGCTATGAGAAAGCGCCACGCTTCCCGAAGGGAGAAAGGCGGACAGGTATCCGG
TAAGCGGCAGGGTCGGAACAGGAGAGCGCACGAGGGAGCTTCCAGGGGGAAACGCCTGGTATCTTTATAG
TCCTGTCGGGTTTCGCCACCTCTGACTTGAGCGTCGATTTTTGTGATGCTCGTCAGGGGGGCGGAGCCTA
TGGAAAAACGCCAGCAACGCGGCCTTTTTACGGTTCCTGGCCTTTTGCTGGCCTTTTGCTCACATGTTCT
TTCCTGCGTTATCCCCTGATTCTGTGGATAACCGTATTACCGCCTTTGAGTGAGCTGATACCGCTCGCCG
CAGCCGAACGACCGAGCGCAGCGAGTCAGTGAGCGAGGAAGCGGAAGAGCGCCTGATGCGGTATTTTCTC
CTTACGCATCTGTGCGGTATTTCACACCGCATATGGTGCACTCTCAGTACAATCTGCTCTGATGCCGCAT
AGTTAAGCCAGTATACACTCCGCTATCGCTACGTGACTGGGTCATGGCTGCGCCCCGACACCCGCCAACA
CCCGCTGACGCGCCCTGACGGGCTTGTCTGCTCCCGGCATCCGCTTACAGACAAGCTGTGACCGTCTCCG
GGAGCTGCATGTGTCAGAGGTTTTCACCGTCATCACCGAAACGCGCGAGGCAGGGTGCCTTGATGTGGGC
GCCGGCGGTCGAGTGGCGACGGCGCGGCTTGTCCGCGCCCTGGTAGATTGCCTGGCCGTAGGCCAGCCAT
TTTTGAGCGGCCAGCGGCCGCGATAGGCCGACGCGAAGCGGCGGGGCGTAGGGAGCGCAGCGACCGAAGG
GTAGGCGCTTTTTGCAGCTCTTCGGCTGTGCGCTGGCCAGACAGTTATGCACAGGCCAGGCGGGTTTTAA
GAGTTTTAATAAGTTTTAAAGAGTTTTAGGCGGAAAAATCGCCTTTTTTCTCTTTTATATCAGTCACTTA
CATGTGTGACCGGTTCCCAATGTACGGCTTTGGGTTCCCAATGTACGGGTTCCGGTTCCCAATGTACGGC
TTTGGGTTCCCAATGTACGTGCTATCCACAGGAAAGAGACCTTTTCGACCTTTTTCCCCTGCTAGGGCAA
TTTGCCCTAGCATCTGCTCCGTACATTAGGAACCGGCGGATGCTTCGCCCTCGATCAGGTTGCGGTAGCG
CATGACTAGGATCGGGCCAGCCTGCCCCGCCTCCTCCTTCAAATCGTACTCCGGCAGGTCATTTGACCCG
ATCAGCTTGCGCACGGTGAAACAGAACTTCTTGAACTCTCCGGCGCTGCCACTGCGTTCGTAGATCGTCT
TGAACAACCATCTGGCTTCTGCCTTGCCTGCGGCGCGGCGTGCCAGGCGGTAGAGAAAACGGCCGATGCC
GGGATCGATCAAAAAGTAATCGGGGTGAACCGTCAGCACGTCCGGGTTCTTGCCTTCTGTGATCTCGCGG
TACATCCAATCAGCTAGCTCGATCTCGATGTACTCCGGCCGCCCGGTTTCGCTCTTTACGATCTTGTAGC
GGCTAATCAAGGCTTCACCCTCGGATACCGTCACCAGGCGGCCGTTCTTGGCCTTCTTCGTACGCTGCAT
GGCAACGTGCGTGGTGTTTAACCGAATGCAGGTTTCTACCAGGTCGTCTTTCTGCTTTCCGCCATCGGCT
CGCCGGCAGAACTTGAGTACGTCCGCAACGTGTGGACGGAACACGCGGCCGGGCTTGTCTCCCTTCCCTT
CCCGGTATCGGTTCATGGATTCGGTTAGATGGGAAACCGCCATCAGTACCAGGTCGTAATCCCACACACT
GGCCATGCCGGCCGGCCCTGCGGAAACCTCTACGTGCCCGTCTGGAAGCTCGTAGCGGATCACCTCGCCA
GCTCGTCGGTCACGCTTCGACAGACGGAAAACGGCCACGTCCATGATGCTGCGACTATCGCGGGTGCCCA
CGTCATAGAGCATCGGAACGAAAAAATCTGGTTGCTCGTCGCCCTTGGGCGGCTTCCTAATCGACGGCGC
ACCGGCTGCCGGCGGTTGCCGGGATTCTTTGCGGATTCGATCAGCGGCCGCTTGCCACGATTCACCGGGG
CGTGCTTCTGCCTCGATGCGTTGCCGCTGGGCGGCCTGCGCGGCCTTCAACTTCTCCACCAGGTCATCAC
CCAGCGCCGCGCCGATTTGTACCGGGCCGGATGGTTTGCGACCGCTCACGCCGATTCCTCGGGCTTGGGG
GTTCCAGTGCCATTGCAGGGCCGGCAGACAACCCAGCCGCTTACGCCTGGCCAACCGCCCGTTCCTCCAC
ACATGGGGCATTCCACGGCGTCGGTGCCTGGTTGTTCTTGATTTTCCATGCCGCCTCCTTTAGCCGCTAA
AATTCATCTACTCATTTATTCATTTGCTCATTTACTCTGGTAGCTGCGCGATGTATTCAGATAGCAGCTC
GGTAATGGTCTTGCCTTGGCGTACCGCGTACATCTTCAGCTTGGTGTGATCCTCCGCCGGCAACTGAAAG
TTGACCCGCTTCATGGCTGGCGTGTCTGCCAGGCTGGCCAACGTTGCAGCCTTGCTGCTGCGTGCGCTCG
GACGGCCGGCACTTAGCGTGTTTGTGCTTTTGCTCATTTTCTCTTTACCTCATTAACTCAAATGAGTTTT
GATTTAATTTCAGCGGCCAGCGCCTGGACCTCGCGGGCAGCGTCGCCCTCGGGTTCTGATTCAAGAACGG
TTGTGCCGGCGGCGGCAGTGCCTGGGTAGCTCACGCGCTGCGTGATACGGGACTCAAGAATGGGCAGCTC
GTACCCGGCCAGCGCCTCGGCAACCTCACCGCCGATGCGCGTGCCTTTGATCGCCCGCGACACGACAAAG
GCCGCTTGTAGCCTTCCATCCGTGACCTCAATGCGCTGCTTAACCAGCTCCACCAGGTCGGCGGTGGCCC
ATATGTCGTAAGGGCTTGGCTGCACCGGAATCAGCACGAAGTCGGCTGCCTTGATCGCGGACACAGCCAA
GTCCGCCGCCTGGGGCGCTCCGTCGATCACTACGAAGTCGCGCCGGCCGATGGCCTTCACGTCGCGGTCA
ATCGTCGGGCGGTCGATGCCGACAACGGTTAGCGGTTGATCTTCCCGCACGGCCGCCCAATCGCGGGCAC
TGCCCTGGGGATCGGAATCGACTAACAGAACATCGGCCCCGGCGAGTTGCAGGGCGCGGGCTAGATGGGT
TGCGATGGTCGTCTTGCCTGACCCGCCTTTCTGGTTAAGTACAGCGATAACCTTCATGCGTTCCCCTTGC
GTATTTGTTTATTTACTCATCGCATCATATACGCAGCGACCGCATGACGCAAGCTGTTTTACTCAAATAC
ACATCACCTTTTTAGACGGCGGCGCTCGGTTTCTTCAGCGGCCAAGCTGGCCGGCCAGGCCGCCAGCTTG
GCATCAGACAAACCGGCCAGGATTTCATGCAGCCGCACGGTTGAGACGTGCGCGGGCGGCTCGAACACGT
ACCCGGCCGCGATCATCTCCGCCTCGATCTCTTCGGTAATGAAAAACGGTTCGTCCTGGCCGTCCTGGTG
CGGTTTCATGCTTGTTCCTCTTGGCGTTCATTCTCGGCGGCCGCCAGGGCGTCGGCCTCGGTCAATGCGT
CCTCACGGAAGGCACCGCGCCGCCTGGCCTCGGTGGGCGTCACTTCCTCGCTGCGCTCAAGTGCGCGGTA
CAGGGTCGAGCGATGCACGCCAAGCAGTGCAGCCGCCTCTTTCACGGTGCGGCCTTCCTGGTCGATCAGC
TCGCGGGCGTGCGCGATCTGTGCCGGGGTGAGGGTAGGGCGGGGGCCAAACTTCACGCCTCGGGCCTTGG
CGGCCTCGCGCCCGCTCCGGGTGCGGTCGATGATTAGGGAACGCTCGAACTCGGCAATGCCGGCGAACAC
GGTCAACACCATGCGGCCGGCCGGCGTGGTGGTGTCGGCCCACGGCTCTGCCAGGCTACGCAGGCCCGCG
CCGGCCTCCTGGATGCGCTCGGCAATGTCCAGTAGGTCGCGGGTGCTGCGGGCCAGGCGGTCTAGCCTGG
TCACTGTCACAACGTCGCCAGGGCGTAGGTGGTCAAGCATCCTGGCCAGCTCCGGGCGGTCGCGCCTGGT
GCCGGTGATCTTCTCGGAAAACAGCTTGGTGCAGCCGGCCGCGTGCAGTTCGGCCCGTTGGTTGGTCAAG
TCCTGGTCGTCGGTGCTGACGCGGGCATAGCCCAGCAGGCCAGCGGCGGCGCTCTTGTTCATGGCGTAAT
GTCTCCGGTTCTAGTCGCAAGTATTCTACTTTATGCGACTAAAACACGCGACAAGAAAACGCCAGGAAAA
GGGCAGGGCGGCAGCCTGTCGCGTAACTTAGGACTTGTGCGACATGTCGTTTTCAGAAGACGGCTGCACT
GAACGTCAGAAGCCGACTGCACTATAGCAGCGGAGGGGTTGGATCAAAGTACTTTGATCCCGAGGGGAAC
CCTGTGGTTGGCATGCACATACAAATGGACGAACGGATAAACCT
Features (pLannotate 1.2.2; 31 found; start..end, strand, type, name):
     54..78      -  misc_feature   RB T-DNA repeat: right border repeat from nopaline C58 T-DNA
    144..298     -  CDS            lacZα (fragment): LacZα fragment of β-galactosidase; lacZ fragment
    301..331     -  misc_feature   MCS (fragment): pUC18/19 multiple cloning site
    338..462     +  protein_bind   attR1: mutant version of attR; recombination site for the Gateway® LR reaction LR Clonase™
    499..529     +  promoter       lac UV5 promoter: E. coli lac promoter with an "up" mutation
    554..582     +  promoter       cat promoter (fragment): promoter of the E. coli cat gene encoding chloramphenicol acetyltransferase
    583..1242    +  CDS            CmR: chloramphenicol acetyltransferase; cat; confers resistance to chloramphenicol
   1421..1579    +  CDS            ccdA (fragment): CCDA_ECO57 - Also known as H, letA. Experimental evidence at protein level: Swiss-Prot protein existence level 1. Antitoxin component of a type II toxin-antitoxin (TA) system which inhibits the post-segregational killing (PSK) of plasmid-free cells, also referred to as a plasmid addiction system. Binds to and blocks the activity of CcdB; will also remove bound CcdB protein from the CcdB-GyrA complex by forming a CcdA-CcdB complex, a process termed rejuvenation. Functions as a transcriptional corepressor for the ccdAB operon, repression also requires CcdB (By similarity). From Escherichia coli
   1584..1886    +  CDS            ccdB: CCDB_ECOLI - Also known as G, letB, letD. Experimental evidence at protein level: Swiss-Prot protein existence level 1. Toxic component of a type II toxin-antitoxin (TA) system, functioning in plasmid maintainence. Responsible for the post- segregational killing (PSK) of plasmid-free cells, also referred to as a plasmid addiction system. Half-life of over 2 hours. Cell killing by CcdB is accompanied by filamentation, defects in chromosome and plasmid segregation, defects in cell division, formation of anucleate cells, decreased DNA synthesis and plasmid loss. Interferes with the activity of DN
   1930..2054    -  protein_bind   attR2: mutant version of attR; recombination site for the Gateway® LR reaction LR Clonase™
   2083..2172    +  CDS            3xHA: three tandem HA epitope tags
   2206..2458    +  terminator     NOS terminator: nopaline synthase terminator and poly(A) signal
   2514..2536    -  protein_bind   lac operator (fragment): The lac repressor binds to the lac operator to inhibit transcription in E. coli. This inhibition can be relieved by adding lactose or isopropyl-β-D-thiogalactopyranoside (IPTG). lac repressor encoded by lacI
   2540..2570    -  promoter       lac promoter: promoter for the E. coli lac operon
   2585..2606    -  protein_bind   CAP binding site: CAP binding activates transcription in the presence of cAMP. E. coli catabolite activator protein
   2640..2892    -  terminator     NOS terminator: nopaline synthase terminator and poly(A) signal
   2899..3105    -  CDS            ocd (fragment): OCD_AGRFC - Experimental evidence at protein level: Swiss-Prot protein existence level 1. Catalyzes the conversion of L-ornithine into L-proline with release of ammonia. Is involved in the utilization of nopaline, a catabolic pathway that proceeds through L-arginine and L-ornithine to L-proline. Nopaline is a predominant opine in plant cells transformed with Ti plasmid pTiC58. From Agrobacterium fabrum (strain C58 / ATCC 33970) (Agrobacterium tumefaciens (strain C58)).
   3112..3261    -  CDS            ble (fragment): BLE_KLEPN - Experimental evidence at protein level: Swiss-Prot protein existence level 1. Binding protein with a strong affinity to the bleomycin family of antibiotics. Binds to CL990; an antimitotic-antibiotic compound. From Klebsiella pneumoniae.
   3282..4076    -  CDS            NeoR/KanR: aminoglycoside phosphotransferase from Tn5; aph(3')-II (or nptII); confers resistance to neomycin, kanamycin, and G418 (Geneticin®)
   4097..4280    -  promoter       NOS promoter: nopaline synthase promoter NOS promoter
   4486..4510    -  misc_feature   LB T-DNA repeat: left border repeat from nopaline C58 T-DNA
   4769..4792    +  promoter       Pc promoter (fragment): intI1 (promoter lies within the coding sequence); class 1 integron promoter
   4968..5024    +  CDS            GmR (fragment): gentamycin acetyltransferase; aacC1; confers resistance to gentamycin
   5035..5822    +  CDS            SmR (fragment): aminoglycoside adenylyltransferase (Murphy, 1985); aadA; confers resistance to spectinomycin and streptomycin
   6068..6656    +  rep_origin     ori: high-copy-number ColE1/pMB1/pBR322/pUC origin of replication
   6842..6982    -  misc_feature   bom: basis of mobility region from pBR322
   7084..7123    -  CDS            rop (fragment): Rop protein, which maintains plasmids at low copy number; rop
   7326..7520    -  rep_origin     pVS1 oriV: origin of replication for the Pseudomonas plasmid pVS1 (Heeb et al., 2000)
   7586..8659    -  CDS            pVS1 RepA: replication protein from the Pseudomonas plasmid pVS1 (Heeb et al., 2000)
   9088..9717    -  CDS            pVS1 StaA: stability protein from the Pseudomonas plasmid pVS1 (Heeb et al., 2000)
  10277..10678   -  CDS            Y4CG_SINFN (fragment): Protein inferred from homology: Swiss-Prot protein existence level 3. From Sinorhizobium fredii (strain NBRC 101917 / NGR234).
