[The description below was written by a language model from this plasmid's Addgene catalogue record and pLannotate feature annotations shown in this document.]
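Description:
pGWB413 is an empty Gateway destination binary vector for plant transformation, built on the pPZP221 backbone and about 11 kb in the deposited sequence. It replicates in E. coli through a ColE1/pBR322-type origin (with the bom mobilisation region) and in Agrobacterium through the pVS1 origin with its RepA replication and StaA stability proteins. Bacterial selection uses spectinomycin via the aadA gene on the backbone. Chloramphenicol additionally selects for the unrecombined Gateway cassette. Because the cassette carries the ccdB toxin gene, the empty vector must be maintained in a ccdB-tolerant strain.

The T-DNA is bounded by nopaline-type right and left border repeats. Starting from the right border, it contains an attR1–CmR–ccdB–attR2 cassette followed directly by a 3xHA coding sequence and a NOS terminator. No plant promoter lies upstream of attR1. An LR reaction with an entry clone replaces the chloramphenicol/ccdB cassette with the user's fragment, and ccdB counter-selects non-recombinant plasmids. The insert must therefore supply its own promoter, for example as a genomic promoter-plus-coding fragment lacking a stop codon, so that the product is read in frame into the C-terminal triple HA tag. Toward the left border, a NOS promoter:NPTII:NOS terminator unit gives kanamycin selection of transformed plant tissue. It replaced the gentamycin marker of the parental backbone. Short lacZα, MCS and lac promoter fragments are remnants of the original cloning region.

The vector is suited to Agrobacterium-mediated generation of transgenic plants that express HA-tagged proteins under native or user-chosen regulatory sequences, allowing detection or immunoprecipitation with anti-HA antibodies.
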