Addgene plasmid #74807: pGWB413
Purpose: (Empty Backbone) Gateway cloning compatible binary vector for C-terminal fusion with 3xHA (no promoter).
Depositing lab: Tsuyoshi Nakagawa. Depositing organization: Shimane University. Publication: Improved Gateway binary vectors: high-performance vectors for creation of fusion constructs in transgenic analysis of plants. Nakagawa T, Suzuki T, Murata S, Nakamura S, Hino T, Maeo K, Tabata R, Kawai T, Tanaka K, Niwa Y, Watanabe Y, Nakamura K, Kimura T, Ishiguro S. Biosci Biotechnol Biochem. 2007 Aug;71(8):2095-100. Epub 2007 Aug 7. 10.1271/bbb.70216 PubMed 17690442.
Backbone
  Vector backbone: pPZP221
  Backbone manufacturer: Hajdukiewicz P., Svab Z. and Maliga P.
  Backbone size (bp): 8500
  Modifications to backbone: gentamycin-resistant marker was removed and kanamycin-resistant marker (NOS promoter:NPTII:NOS terminator) was inserted.
  Vector type: Plant Expression
  Selectable markers: Kanamycin
Growth in bacteria
  Bacterial resistance: Chloramphenicol and Spectinomycin, 25 & 50 μg/mL
  Growth temperature: 37°C
  Growth strain: ccdB Survival
  Copy number: High Copy
Gene/Insert
  Cloning method: Gateway Cloning
Terms and licenses: Academic/Nonprofit Terms; Industry Terms: Not Available to Industry
How to cite: pGWB413 was a gift from Tsuyoshi Nakagawa (Addgene plasmid # 74807 ; http://n2t.net/addgene:74807 ; RRID:Addgene_74807)
