>Addgene plasmid #74807 | pGWB413 | addgene partial sequence | sequence record 152861 | ccdB-Fwd 5'-GCATGATGACCACCGATATG-3'
AGTGGCTGATCTCAGCCACCGCGAAAATGACATCAAAAACGCCATTAACCTGATGTTCTGGGGAATATAA
ATGTCAGGCTCCCTTATACACAGCCAGTCTGCAGGTCGACCATAGTGACTGGATATGTTGTGTTTTACAG
TATTATGTAGTCTGTTTTTTATGCAAAATCTAATTTAATATATTGATATTTATATCATTTTACGTTTCTC
GTTCAGCTTTCTTGTACAAAGTGGTTGATAACAGCGGGTTAATTAACATCTTTTACCCATACGATGTTCC
TGACTATGCGGGCTATCCCTATGACGTCCCGGACTATGCAGGATCCTATCCATATGACGTTCCAGATTAC
GCTGCTCAGTGCAGCGCTTAGAGCTCGAATTTCCCCGATCGTTCAAACATTTGGCAA
